Addgene plasmid #65528: attB-­mCh-­Poly(A)‐NeoR
Purpose: NeoR containing plasmid for the generation of gene disruptions via Bxb1-mediated recombination into MIN-tagged cell lines. This vector can also be used to express cDNAs.
Depositing lab: Sebastian Bultmann. Depositing organization: Ludwig-Maximilians-Universitaet Muenchen (LMU). Publication: A modular open platform for systematic functional studies under physiological conditions. Mulholland CB, Smets M, Schmidtmann E, Leidescher S, Markaki Y, Hofweber M, Qin W, Manzo M, Kremmer E, Thanisch K, Bauer C, Rombaut P, Herzog F, Leonhardt H, Bultmann S. Nucleic Acids Res. 2015 May 24. pii: gkv550. 10.1093/nar/gkv550 PubMed 26007658.
Backbone
  Vector backbone: pUC57
  Vector type: Mammalian Expression, Mouse Targeting ; Bxb1
  Selectable markers: Neomycin (select with G418)
Growth in bacteria
  Bacterial resistance: Kanamycin, 50 μg/mL
  Growth temperature: 37°C
  Growth strain: JM109
  Copy number: High Copy
Gene/Insert
  Gene/Insert name: attB-mCherry
  Species: Synthetic
  Insert size (bp): 747
Terms and licenses: Academic/Nonprofit Terms; Industry Terms: Not Available to Industry
How to cite: attB-­mCh-­Poly(A)‐NeoR was a gift from Sebastian Bultmann (Addgene plasmid # 65528 ; http://n2t.net/addgene:65528 ; RRID:Addgene_65528)
