[The description below was written by a language model from this plasmid's Addgene catalogue record and pLannotate feature annotations shown in this document.]
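Description:
attB-mCh-Poly(A)-NeoR is a 4,560 bp donor plasmid built on a pUC57 backbone for Bxb1 integrase-mediated recombination into mammalian (mouse) cell lines that carry a MIN tag, a genomic landing site for Bxb1. It replicates in E. coli at high copy from a ColE1/pUC-type origin. Bacterial selection is with kanamycin, which the feature table attributes to a Tn5 aminoglycoside phosphotransferase (NeoR/KanR) gene driven by the synthetic bacterial EM7 promoter.

The payload is a synthetic attB-mCherry insert, recorded as 747 bp. The automated annotation detects the mCherry coding sequence but does not label the attB site itself, which by the insert name presumably lies just upstream of it. No mammalian promoter is annotated in front of mCherry. This is consistent with a design in which integration at the tagged locus places the red fluorescent protein under control of the endogenous gene, although the record does not say this explicitly. An SV40 polyadenylation signal is annotated downstream of mCherry, on the opposite strand according to the annotation. By the construct's name and stated purpose, it serves as the stop cassette that terminates the transcript and so disrupts the targeted gene.

A separate mammalian selection unit consists of the mouse PGK promoter, a second NeoR/KanR coding sequence and an HSV TK poly(A) signal, allowing G418 selection of integrants. Short fragments of ble, of the bGH and PGK poly(A) signals and of SV40 large T antigen appear to be cloning remnants.

The stated use is generating gene disruptions in MIN-tagged lines. The depositor notes that the vector can also be used to express cDNAs.
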