Features (pLannotate 1.2.2; 13 found; start..end, strand, type, name):
      4..38      +  polyA_signal   PGK poly(A) signal (fragment): mouse phosphoglycerate kinase 1 polyadenylation signal
     35..57      +  misc_feature   MCS (fragment): pBluescript multiple cloning site
     62..561     +  promoter       PGK promoter: mouse phosphoglycerate kinase 1 promoter
    579..1373    +  CDS            NeoR/KanR: aminoglycoside phosphotransferase from Tn5; aph(3')-II (or nptII); confers resistance to neomycin, kanamycin, and G418 (Geneticin®)
   1394..1546    +  CDS            ble (fragment): BLE_KLEPN - Experimental evidence at protein level: Swiss-Prot protein existence level 1. Binding protein with a strong affinity to the bleomycin family of antibiotics. Binds to CL990; an antimitotic-antibiotic compound. From Klebsiella pneumoniae.
   1605..1652    +  polyA_signal   HSV TK poly(A) signal: herpes simplex virus thymidine kinase polyadenylation signal (Cole and Stacy, 1985)
   1743..1759    -  polyA_signal   bGH poly(A) signal (fragment): bovine growth hormone polyadenylation signal
   1863..2567    +  CDS            mCherry: mCherry is a basic (constitutively fluorescent) red fluorescent protein published in 2004, derived from Discosoma sp.. It is reported to be a very rapidly-maturing monomer with low acid sensitivity.
   2675..2809    -  polyA_signal   SV40 poly(A) signal: SV40 polyadenylation signal
   2832..2915    -  CDS            large T antigen (fragment): large T antigen from SV40 (simian virus 40)
   2945..2992    +  promoter       EM7 promoter: synthetic bacterial promoter&nbsp
   3011..3814    +  CDS            NeoR/KanR: aminoglycoside phosphotransferase from Tn5; aph(3')-II (or nptII); confers resistance to neomycin, kanamycin, and G418 (Geneticin®)
   3943..4531    -  rep_origin     ori: high-copy-number ColE1/pMB1/pBR322/pUC origin of replication
>Addgene plasmid #65528 | attB-­mCh-­Poly(A)‐NeoR | depositor full sequence | sequence record 111229 | attB-­mCh-­Poly(A)‐NeoR sequence 4560 bps
GATGCCAGCTCATTCCTCCCACTCATGATCTATAGATCCCCCGGGCTGCAGGAATTCTACCGGGTAGGGG
AGGCGCTTTTCCCAAGGCAGTCTGGAGCATGCGCTTTAGCAGCCCCGCTGGGCACTTGGCGCTACACAAG
TGGCCTCTGGCCTCGCACACATTCCACATCCACCGGTAGGCGCCAACCGGCTCCGTTCTTTGGTGGCCCC
TTCGCGCCACCTTCTACTCCTCCCCTAGTCAGGAAGTTCCCCCCCGCCCCGCAGCTCGCGTCGTGCAGGA
CGTGACAAATGGAAGTAGCACGTCTCACTAGTCTCGTGCAGATGGACAGCACCGCTGAGCAATGGAAGCG
GGTAGGCCTTTGGGGCAGCGGCCAATAGCAGCTTTGCTCCTTCGCTTTCTGGGCTCAGAGGCTGGGAAGG
GGTGGGTCCGGGGGCGGGCTCAGGGGCGGGCTCAGGGGCGGGGCGGGCGCCCGAAGGTCCTCCGGAGGCC
CGGCATTCTGCACGCTTCAAAAGCGCACGTCTGCCGCGCTGTTCTCCTCTTCCTCATCTCCGGGCCTTTC
GACCGATCATCAAGCTTAATGATTGAACAAGATGGATTGCACGCAGGTTCTCCGGCCGCTTGGGTGGAGA
GGCTATTCGGCTATGACTGGGCACAACAGACAATCGGCTGCTCTGATGCCGCCGTGTTCCGGCTGTCAGC
GCAGGGGCGCCCGGTTCTTTTTGTCAAGACCGACCTGTCCGGTGCCCTGAATGAACTGCAAGACGAGGCA
GCGCGGCTATCGTGGCTGGCCACGACGGGCGTTCCTTGCGCAGCTGTGCTCGACGTTGTCACTGAAGCGG
GAAGGGACTGGCTGCTATTGGGCGAAGTGCCGGGGCAGGATCTCCTGTCATCTCACCTTGCTCCTGCCGA
GAAAGTATCCATCATGGCTGATGCAATGCGGCGGCTGCATACGCTTGATCCGGCTACCTGCCCATTCGAC
CACCAAGCGAAACATCGCATCGAGCGAGCACGTACTCGGATGGAAGCCGGTCTTGTCGATCAGGATGATC
TGGACGAAGAGCATCAGGGGCTCGCGCCAGCCGAACTGTTCGCCAGGCTCAAGGCGAGCATGCCCGACGG
CGAGGATCTCGTCGTGACCCATGGCGATGCCTGCTTGCCGAATATCATGGTGGAAAATGGCCGCTTTTCT
GGATTCATCGACTGTGGCCGGCTGGGTGTGGCGGACCGCTATCAGGACATAGCGTTGGCTACCCGTGATA
TTGCTGAAGAGCTTGGCGGCGAATGGGCTGACCGCTTCCTCGTGCTTTACGGTATCGCCGCTCCCGATTC
GCAGCGCATCGCCTTCTATCGCCTTCTTGACGAGTTCTTCTGAGCGGGACTCTGGGGTTCGAAATGACCG
ACCAAGCGACGCCCAACCTGCCATCACGAGATTTCGATTCCACCGCCGCCTTCTATGAAAGGTTGGGCTT
CGGAATCGTTTTCCGGGACGCCGGCTGGATGATCCTCCAGCGCGGGGATCTCATGCTGGAGTTCTTCGCC
CACCCTAGGGGGAGGCTAACTGAAACACGGAAGGAGACAATACCGGAAGGAACCCGCGCTATGACGGCAA
TAAAAAGACAGAATAAAACGCACGGTGTTGGGTCGTTTGTTCATAAACGCGGGGTTCGGTCCCAGGGCTG
GCACTCTGTCGATACCCCACCGAGACCCCATTGGGGCCAATACGCCCGCGTTTCTTCCTTTTCCCCACCC
CACCCCCCAAGTTCGGGTGAAGGCCCAGGGCTCGCAGCCAACGTCGGGGCGGCAAGCTTACATCGAGATC
CCGGCTTGTCGACGACGGCGGTCTCCGTCGTCAGGATCATCCGTGAGCAAGGGCGAGGAGGATAACATGG
CCATCATCAAGGAGTTCATGCGCTTCAAGGTGCACATGGAGGGCTCCGTGAACGGCCACGAGTTCGAGAT
CGAGGGCGAGGGCGAGGGCCGCCCCTACGAGGGCACCCAGACCGCCAAGCTGAAGGTGACCAAGGGTGGC
CCCCTGCCCTTCGCCTGGGACATCCTGTCCCCTCAGTTCATGTACGGCTCCAAGGCCTACGTGAAGCACC
CCGCCGACATCCCCGACTACTTGAAGCTGTCCTTCCCCGAGGGCTTCAAGTGGGAGCGCGTGATGAACTT
CGAGGACGGCGGCGTGGTGACCGTGACCCAGGACTCCTCCCTGCAGGACGGCGAGTTCATCTACAAGGTG
AAGCTGCGCGGCACCAACTTCCCCTCCGACGGCCCCGTAATGCAGAAGAAGACCATGGGCTGGGAGGCCT
CCTCCGAGCGGATGTACCCCGAGGACGGCGCCCTGAAGGGCGAGATCAAGCAGAGGCTGAAGCTGAAGGA
CGGCGGCCACTACGACGCTGAGGTCAAGACCACCTACAAGGCCAAGAAGCCCGTGCAGCTGCCCGGCGCC
TACAACGTCAACATCAAGTTGGACATCACCTCCCACAACGAGGACTACACCATCGTGGAACAGTACGAAC
GCGCCGAGGGCCGCCACTCCACCGGCGGCATGGACGAGCTGTACAAGAGCGGCCTGAGGAGCAGAGCCCA
GGCGAGCAACAGCGCCGTGGACGCCACCATGGGCGATCGCCCGGGAATTGACTAGTGCGGCCGCAGTTAA
CGAATTCTCTAGAGGATCCAGACATGATAAGATACATTGATGAGTTTGGACAAACCACAACTAGAATGCA
GTGAAAAAAATGCTTTATTTGTGAAATTTGTGATGCTATTGCTTTATTTGTAACCATTATAAGCTGCAAT
AAACAAGTTAACAACAACAATTGCATTCATTTTATGTTTCAGGTTCAGGGGGAGGTGTGGGAGGTTTTTT
AAAGCAAGTAAAACCTCTACAAATGTGGTATGGCTGATTATGATCCTGCAAGCCTCGTCGCCGCGGTTTA
TTCTGTTGACAATTAATCATCGGCATAGTATATCGGCATAGTATAATACGACAAGGTGAGGAACTAAACC
ATGGGATCGGCCATTGAACAAGATGGATTGCACGCAGGTTCTCCGGCCGCTTGGGTGGAGAGGCTATTCG
GCTATGACTGGGCACAACAGACGATCGGCTGCTCTGATGCCGCCGTGTTCCGGCTGTCAGCGCAGGGGCG
CCCGGTTCTTTTTGTCAAGACCGACCTGTCCGGTGCCCTGAATGAACTGCAGGACGAGGCAGCGCGGCTA
TCGTGGCTGGCCACGACGGGCGTTCCTTGCGCAGCTGTGCTCGACGTTGTCACTGAAGCGGGAAGGGACT
GGCTGCTATTGGGCGAAGTGCCGGGGCAGGATCTCCTGTCATCTCACCTTGCTCCTGCCGAGAAAGTATC
CATCATGGCTGATGCAATGCGGCGGCTGCATACGCTTGATCCGGCTACCTGCCCATTCGACCACCAAGCG
AAACATCGCATCGAGCGAGCACGTACTCGGATGGAAGCCGGTCTTGTCGATCAGGATGATCTGGACGAAG
AGCATCAGGGGCTCGCGCCAGCCGAACTGTTCGCCAGGCTCAAGGCGCGCATGCCCGACGGCGAGGATCT
CGTCGTGACCCATGGCGATGCCTGCTTGCCGAATATCATGGTGGAAAATGGCCGCTTTTCTGGATTCATC
GACTGTGGCCGGCTGGGTGTGGCGGACCGCTATCAGGACATAGCGTTGGCTACCCGTGATATTGCTGAAG
AGCTTGGCGGCGAATGGGCTGACCGCTTCCTCGTGCTTTACGGTATCGCCGCCCCCGATTCGCAGCGCAT
CGCCTTCTATCGCCTTCTTGACGAGTTCTTCTGAGCGGGACTCTGGGGTTCGAATAAAGACCGACCAAGC
GACGTCTGAGAGCTCCCTGGCGAATTCGGTACCAATAAAAGAGCTTTATTTTCATGATCTGTGTGTTGGT
TTTTGGCCGCGTTGCTGGCGTTTTTCCATAGGCTCCGCCCCCCTGACGAGCATCACAAAAATCGACGCTC
AAGTCAGAGGTGGCGAAACCCGACAGGACTATAAAGATACCAGGCGTTTCCCCCTGGAAGCTCCCTCGTG
CGCTCTCCTGTTCCGACCCTGCCGCTTACCGGATACCTGTCCGCCTTTCTCCCTTCGGGAAGCGTGGCGC
TTTCTCATAGCTCACGCTGTAGGTATCTCAGTTCGGTGTAGGTCGTTCGCTCCAAGCTGGGCTGTGTGCA
CGAACCCCCCGTTCAGCCCGACCGCTGCGCCTTATCCGGTAACTATCGTCTTGAGTCCAACCCGGTAAGA
CACGACTTATCGCCACTGGCAGCAGCCACTGGTAACAGGATTAGCAGAGCGAGGTATGTAGGCGGTGCTA
CAGAGTTCTTGAAGTGGTGGCCTAACTACGGCTACACTAGAAGAACAGTATTTGGTATCTGCGCTCTGCT
GAAGCCAGTTACCTTCGGAAAAAGAGTTGGTAGCTCTTGATCCGGCAAACAAACCACCGCTGGTAGCGGT
GGTTTTTTTGTTTGCAAGCAGCAGATTACGCGCAGAAAAAAAGGATCTCAAGAAGATCCTTTGATCTTTT
CTAGTGTGCG
