>Addgene plasmid #65528 | attB-­mCh-­Poly(A)‐NeoR | addgene partial sequence | sequence record 122244 | EBV-rev 5'-GTGGTTTGTCCAAACTCATC-3'
TGTCTGGATCCTCTAGAGAATTCGTTAACTGCGGCCGCACTAGTCAATTCCCGGGCGATCGCCCATGGTG
GCGTCCACGGCGCTGTTGCTCGCCTGGGCTCTGCTCCTCAGGCCGCTCTTGTACAGCTCGTCCATGCCGC
CGGTGGAGTGGCGGCCCTCGGCGCGTTCGTACTGTTCCACGATGGTGTAGTCCTCGTTGTGGGAGGTGAT
GTCCAACTTGATGTTGACGTTGTAGGCGCCGGGCAGCTGCACGGGCTTCTTGGCCTTGTAGGTGGTCTTG
ACCTCAGCGTCGTAGTGGCCGCCGTCCTTCAGCTTCAGCCTCTGCTTGATCTCGCCCTTCAGGGCGCCGT
CCTCGGGGTACATCCGCTCGGAGGAGGCCTCCCAGCCCATGGTCTTCTTCTGCATTACGGGGCCGTCGGA
GGGGAAGTTGGTGCCGCGCAGCTTCACCTTGTAGATGAACTCGCCGTCCTGCAGGGAGGAGTCCTGGGTC
ACGGTCACCACGCCGCCGTCCTCGAAGTTCATCACGCGCTCCCACTTGAAGCCCTCGGGGAAGGACAGCT
TCAAGTAGTCGGGGATGTCGGCGGGGTGCTTCACGTAGGCCTTGGAGCCGTACATGAACTGAGGGGACAG
GATGTCCCAGGCGAAGGGCAGGGGGCCACCCTTGGTCACCTTCAGCTTGGCGGTCTGGGTGCCCTCGTAG
GGGCGGCCCTCGCCCTCGCCCTCGATCTCGAACTCGTGGCCGTTCACGGAGCCCTCCATGTGCACCTTGA
AGCGCATGAACTCCTTGATGATGGCCATGTTATCCTCCTCGCCCTTGCTCACGGATGATCCTGACGACGG
AGACCGCCGTCGTCGACAAGCCGGGATCTCGATGTAAGCTTGCCGCCCCGACGTTGGCTGCGAGCCCTGG
GCCTTCACCCGAACTTGGGGGGTGGGGTGGGGAAAAGGAAGAAACGCGGGCGTATTGGCCCCAATGGGGT
CTCGGTGGGGTATCGACAGAGTGCCAGCCCTGGGACCGAACCCCGCG
