>Addgene plasmid #65528 | attB-­mCh-­Poly(A)‐NeoR | addgene partial sequence | sequence record 122247 | TK-pA-R2 5'-GGTGGGGAAAAGGAAGAAAC-3'
CCAATGGGGTCTCGGTGGGGTATCGACAGAGTGCCAGCCCTGGGACCGAACCCCGCGTTTATGAACAAAC
GACCCAACACCGTGCGTTTTATTCTGTCTTTTTATTGCCGTCATAGCGCGGGTTCCTTCCGGTATTGTCT
CCTTCCGTGTTTCAGTTAGCCTCCCCCTAGGGTGGGCGAAGAACTCCAGCATGAGATCCCCGCGCTGGAG
GATCATCCAGCCGGCGTCCCGGAAAACGATTCCGAAGCCCAACCTTTCATAGAAGGCGGCGGTGGAATCG
AAATCTCGTGATGGCAGGTTGGGCGTCGCTTGGTCGGTCATTTCGAACCCCAGAGTCCCGCTCAGAAGAA
CTCGTCAAGAAGGCGATAGAAGGCGATGCGCTGCGAATCGGGAGCGGCGATACCGTAAAGCACGAGGAAG
CGGTCAGCCCATTCGCCGCCAAGCTCTTCAGCAATATCACGGGTAGCCAACGCTATGTCCTGATAGCGGT
CCGCCACACCCAGCCGGCCACAGTCGATGAATCCAGAAAAGCGGCCATTTTCCACCATGATATTCGGCAA
GCAGGCATCGCCATGGGTCACGACGAGATCCTCGCCGTCGGGCATGCTCGCCTTGAGCCTGGCGAACAGT
TCGGCTGGCGCGAGCCCCTGATGCTCTTCGTCCAGATCATCCTGATCGACAAGACCGGCTTCCATCCGAG
TACGTGCTCGCTCGATGCGATGTTTCGCTTGGTGGTCGAATGGGCAGGTAGCCGGATCAAGCGTATGCAG
CCGCCGCATTGCATCAGCCATGATGGATACTTTCTCGGCAGGAGCAAGGTGAGATGACAGGAGATCCTGC
CCCGGCACTTCGCCCAATAGCAGCCAGTCCCTTCCCGCTTCAGTGACAACGTCGAGCACAGCTGCGCAAG
GAACGCCCGTCGTGGCCAGCCACGATAGCCGCGCTGCCTCGTCTTGCAGTTCATTCAGGGCACCGGACAG
GTCGGTCTTGACAAAAAGAACCGGGCGCCCCTGCGCTGACAGCCGGAACACGGCGGCATCAGAGCAGCCG
A
